>Addgene plasmid #178993 | pBBK09 pCAS-Tyr-[gRNA: BsaI GFP dropout] (BsmBI-flanked URA3, AmpR) | addgene full sequence | sequence record 360678 | Addgene NGS Result
CGAAGCATCTGTGCTTCATTTTGTAGAACAAAAATGCAACGCGAGAGCGCTAATTTTTCAAACAAAGAAT
CTGAGCTGCATTTTTACAGAACAGAAATGCAACGCGAAAGCGCTATTTTACCAACGAAGAATCTGTGCTT
CATTTTTGTAAAACAAAAATGCAACGCGAGAGCGCTAATTTTTCAAACAAAGAATCTGAGCTGCATTTTT
ACAGAACAGAAATGCAACGCGAGAGCGCTATTTTACCAACAAAGAATCTATACTTCTTTTTTGTTCTACA
AAAATGCATCCCGAGAGCGCTATTTTTCTAACAAAGCATCTTAGATTACTTTTTTTCTCCTTTGTGCGCT
CTATAATGCAGTCTCTTGATAACTTTTTGCACTGTAGGTCCGTTAAGGTTAGAAGAAGGCTACTTTGGTG
TCTATTTTCTCTTCCATAAAAAAAGCCTGACTCCACTTCCCGCGTTTACTGATTACTAGCGAAGCTGCGG
GTGCATTTTTTCAAGATAAAGGCATCCCCGATTATATTCTATACCGATGTGGATTGCGCATACTTTGTGA
ACAGAAAGTGATAGCGTTGATGATTCTTCATTGGTCAGAAAATTATGAACGGTTTCTTCTATTTTGTCTC
TATATACTACGTATAGGAAATGTTTACATTTTCGTATTGTTTTCGATTCACTCTATGAATAGTTCTTACT
ACAATTTTTTTGTCTAAAGAGTAATACTAGAGATAAACATAAAAAATGTAGAGGTCGAGTTTAGATGCAA
GTTCAAGGAGCGAAAGGTGGATGGGTAGGTTATATAGGGATATAGCACAGAGATATATAGCAAAGAGATA
CTTTTGAGCAATGTTTGTGGAAGCGGTATTCGCAATATTTTAGTAGCCCGTTACAGTCCGGTGCGTTTTT
GGTTTTTTGAAAGTGCGTCTTCAGAGCGCTTTTGGTTTTCAAAAGCGCTCTGAAGTTCCTATACTTTCTA
GAGAATAGGAACTTCGGAATAGGAACTTCAAAGCGTTTCCGAAAACGAGCGCTTCCGAAAATGCAACGCG
AGCTGCGCACATACAGCTCACTGTTCACGTCGCACCTATATCTGCGTGTTGCCTGTATATATATATACAT
GAGAAGAACGGCATAGTGCGTGTTTATGCTTAAATGCGTATATGTGTTATGTAGTATACTCTTTCTTCAA
CAATTAAATACTCTCGGTAGCCAAGTTGGTTTAAGGCGCAAGACTGTAATTTATCACTACGAAATCTTGA
GATCGGGCGTTCGACTCGCCCCCGGGAGAGATGGCCGGCATGGTCCCAGCCTCCTCGCTGGCGCCGGCTG
GGCAACACCTTCGGGTGGCGAATGGGACTCGAGACCGAAAGTGAAACGTGATTTCATGCGTCATTTTGAA
CATTTTGTAAATCTTATTTAATAATGTGTGCGGCAATTCACATTTAATTTATGAATGTTTTCTTAACATC
GCGGCAACTCAAGAAACGGCAGGTTCGGATCTTAGCTACTAGAGAAAGAGGAGAAATACTAGATGCGTAA
AGGCGAAGAGCTGTTCACTGGTGTCGTCCCTATTCTGGTGGAACTGGATGGTGATGTCAACGGTCATAAG
TTTTCCGTGCGTGGCGAGGGTGAAGGTGACGCAACTAATGGTAAACTGACGCTGAAGTTCATCTGTACTA
CTGGTAAACTGCCGGTTCCTTGGCCGACTCTGGTAACGACGCTGACTTATGGTGTTCAGTGCTTTGCTCG
TTATCCGGACCATATGAAGCAGCATGACTTCTTCAAGTCCGCCATGCCGGAAGGCTATGTGCAGGAACGC
ACGATTTCCTTTAAGGATGACGGCACGTACAAAACGCGTGCGGAAGTGAAATTTGAAGGCGATACCCTGG
TAAACCGCATTGAGCTGAAAGGCATTGACTTTAAAGAGGACGGCAATATCCTGGGCCATAAGCTGGAATA
CAATTTTAACAGCCACAATGTTTACATCACCGCCGATAAACAAAAAAATGGCATTAAAGCGAATTTTAAA
ATTCGCCACAACGTGGAGGATGGCAGCGTGCAGCTGGCTGATCACTACCAGCAAAACACTCCAATCGGTG
ATGGTCCTGTTCTGCTGCCAGACAATCACTATCTGAGCACGCAAAGCGTTCTGTCTAAAGATCCGAACGA
GAAACGCGATCATATGGTTCTGCTGGAGTTCGTAACCGCAGCGGGCATCACGCATGGTATGGATGAACTG
TACAAATGACCAGGCATCAAATAAAACGAAAGGCTCAGTCGAAAGACTGGGCCTTTCGTTTTATCTGTTG
TTTGTCGGTGAACGCTCTCTACTAGAGTCACACTGGCTCACCTTCGGGTGGGCCTTTCTGCGTTTATAGG
TCTCCGTTTTAGAGCTAGAAATAGCAAGTTAAAATAAGGCTAGTCCGTTATCAACTTGAAAAAGTGGCAC
CGAGTCGGTGCTTTTTTTATTTTTTGTCACTATTGTTATGTAAAATGCCACCTCTGACAGTATGGAACGC
AAACTTCTGTCTAGTGGATATAGGTCTAGAGATCTGTTTAGCTTGCCTCGTCCCCGCCGGGTCACCCGGC
CAGCGACATGGAGGCCCAGAATACCCTCCTTGACAGTCTTGACGTGCGCAGCTCAGGGGCATGATGTGAC
TGTCGCCCGTACATTTAGCCCATACATCCCCATGTATAATCATTTGCATCCATACATTTTGATGGCCGCA
CGGCGCGAAGCAAAAATTACGGCTCCTCGCTGCAGACCTGCGAGCAGGGAAACGCTCCCCTCACAGACGC
GTTGAATTGTCCCCACGCCGCGCCCCTGTAGAGAAATATAAAAGGTTAGGATTTGCCACTGAGGTTCTTC
TTTCATATACTTCCTTTTAAAATCTTGCTAGGATACAGTTCTCACATCACATCCGAACATAAACAACAAT
GGAGACGTCGAAAGCTACATATAAGGAACGTGCTGCTACTCATCCTAGTCCTGTTGCTGCCAAGCTATTT
AATATCATGCACGAAAAGCAAACAAACTTGTGTGCTTCATTGGATGTTCGTACCACCAAGGAATTACTGG
AGTTAGTTGAAGCATTAGGTCCCAAAATTTGTTTACTAAAAACACATGTGGATATCTTGACTGATTTTTC
CATGGAGGGCACAGTTAAGCCGCTAAAGGCATTATCCGCCAAGTACAATTTTTTACTCTTCGAGGACAGA
AAATTTGCTGACATTGGTAATACAGTCAAATTGCAGTACTCTGCGGGTGTATACAGAATAGCAGAATGGG
CAGACATTACGAATGCACACGGTGTGGTGGGCCCAGGTATTGTTAGCGGTTTGAAGCAGGCGGCAGAAGA
AGTAACAAAGGAACCTAGAGGCCTTTTGATGTTAGCAGAATTGTCATGCAAGGGCTCCCTATCTACTGGA
GAATATACTAAGGGTACTGTTGACATTGCGAAGAGCGACAAAGATTTTGTTATCGGCTTTATTGCTCAAA
GAGACATGGGTGGAAGAGATGAAGGTTACGATTGGTTGATTATGACACCCGGTGTGGGTTTAGATGACAA
GGGAGATGCATTGGGTCAACAGTATAGAACCGTGGATGATGTGGTTTCTACAGGATCTGACATTATTATT
GTTGGAAGAGGACTATTTGCAAAGGGAAGGGATGCTAAGGTAGAGGGTGAACGTTACAGAAAAGCAGGCT
GGGAAGCATATTTGAGAAGATGCGGCCAGCAAAACCGTCTCTAATCAGTACTGACAATAAAAAGATTCTT
GTTTTCAAGAACTTGTCATTTGTATAGTTTTTTTATATTGTAGTTGTTCTATTTTAATCAAATGTTAGCG
TGATTTATATTTTTTTTCGCCTCGACATCATCTGCCCAGATGCGAAGTTAAGTGCGCAGAAAGTAATATC
ATGCGTCAATCGTATGTGAATGCTGGTCGCTATACTGCTGTCGATTCGATACTAACGCCGCCATCCAGTG
TCGAAAACGAGCTCTCGAGAACCCTTAATCAAAAAGGATCTTCACCTAGATCCTTTTAAATTAAAAATGA
AGTTTTAAATCAATCTAAAGTATATATGAGTAAACTTGGTCTGACAGTTACCAATGCTTAATCAGTGAGG
CACCTATCTCAGCGATCTGTCTATTTCGTTCATCCATAGTTGCCTGACTCCCCGTCGTGTAGATAACTAC
GATACGGGAGGGCTTACCATCTGGCCCCAGTGCTGCAATGATACCGCGGGACCCACGCTCACCGGCTCCA
GATTTATCAGCAATAAACCAGCCAGCCGGAAGGGCCGAGCGCAGAAGTGGTCCTGCAACTTTATCCGCCT
CCATCCAGTCTATTAATTGTTGCCGGGAAGCTAGAGTAAGTAGTTCGCCAGTTAATAGTTTGCGCAACGT
TGTTGCCATTGCTACAGGCATCGTGGTGTCACGCTCGTCGTTTGGTATGGCTTCATTCAGCTCCGGTTCC
CAACGATCAAGGCGAGTTACATGATCCCCCATGTTGTGCAAAAAAGCGGTTAGCTCCTTCGGTCCTCCGA
TCGTTGTCAGAAGTAAGTTGGCCGCAGTGTTATCACTCATGGTTATGGCAGCACTGCATAATTCTCTTAC
TGTCATGCCATCCGTAAGATGCTTTTCTGTGACTGGTGAGTACTCAACCAAGTCATTCTGAGAATAGTGT
ATGCGGCGACCGAGTTGCTCTTGCCCGGCGTCAATACGGGATAATACCGCGCCACATAGCAGAACTTTAA
AAGTGCTCATCATTGGAAAACGTTCTTCGGGGCGAAAACTCTCAAGGATCTTACCGCTGTTGAGATCCAG
TTCGATGTAACCCACTCGTGCACCCAACTGATCTTCAGCATCTTTTACTTTCACCAGCGTTTCTGGGTGA
GCAAAAACAGGAAGGCAAAATGCCGCAAAAAAGGGAATAAGGGCGACACGGAAATGTTGAATACTCATAC
TCTTCCTTTTTCAATATTATTGAAGCATTTATCAGGGTTATTGTCTCATGAGCGGATACATATTTGAATG
TATTTAGAAAAATAAACAAATAGGGGTTCGTCGACAGTCGAACAAGAAGCAGGCAAAGTTTAGAGCACTG
CCCCTCCGCACTCAAAAAAGAAAAAACTAGGAGGAAAATAAAATTCTCAACCACACAAACACATAAACAC
ATACAAATACAAATACAAGCTTATTTACTTGACATCGCGCGATCTTCCACTATTCAGCGCCGTCCGCCCT
CTCTCGTGTTTTTTGTTTACGCGACAACTATGCGAAATCCGGAGCAACGGGCAACCGTTTGGGGAAAGAC
CACACCCACGCGCGATCGCCATGGCAACGAGGTCGCACACGCCCCACACCCAGACCTCCCTGCGAGCGGG
CATGGGTACAATGTCCCCGTTGCCACAGACACCACTTCGTAGCACAGCGCAGAGCGTAGCGTGTTGTTGC
TGCTGACAAAAGAAAATTTTTCTTAGCAAAGCAAAGGAGGGGAAGCACGGGCAGATAGCACCGTACCATA
CCCTTGGAAACTCGAAATGAACGAAGCAGGAAATGAGAGAATGAGAGTTTTGTAGGTATATATAGCGGTA
GTGTTTGCGCGTTACCATCATCTTCTGGATCTATCTATTGTTCTTTTCCTCATCACTTTCCCCTTTTTCG
CTCTTCTTCTTGTCTTTTATTTCTTTCTTTTTTTTAATTGTTCCCTCGATTGGCTATCTACCAAAGAATC
CAAACTTAATACACGTATTTATTTGTCCAATTACCATGGATAAGAAATACTCAATAGGCTTAGATATCGG
CACAAATAGCGTCGGATGGGCGGTGATCACTGATGAATATAAGGTTCCGTCTAAAAAGTTCAAGGTTCTG
GGAAATACAGACCGCCACAGTATCAAAAAAAATCTTATAGGGGCTCTTTTATTTGACAGTGGAGAGACAG
CGGAAGCGACTCGACTCAAACGGACAGCTCGTAGAAGGTATACACGTCGGAAGAATCGTATTTGTTATCT
ACAGGAGATTTTTTCAAATGAGATGGCGAAAGTAGATGATAGTTTCTTTCATCGACTTGAAGAGTCTTTT
TTGGTGGAAGAAGACAAGAAGCATGAACGTCATCCTATTTTTGGAAATATAGTAGATGAAGTTGCTTATC
ATGAGAAATATCCAACTATCTATCATCTGCGAAAAAAATTGGTAGATTCTACTGATAAAGCGGATTTGCG
CTTAATCTATTTGGCCTTAGCGCATATGATTAAGTTTCGTGGTCATTTTTTGATTGAGGGAGATTTAAAT
CCTGATAATAGTGATGTGGACAAACTATTTATCCAGTTGGTACAAACCTACAATCAATTATTTGAAGAAA
ACCCTATTAACGCAAGTGGAGTAGATGCTAAAGCGATTCTTTCTGCACGATTGAGTAAATCAAGACGATT
AGAAAATCTCATTGCTCAGCTCCCCGGTGAGAAGAAAAATGGCTTATTTGGGAATCTCATTGCTTTGTCA
TTGGGTTTGACCCCTAATTTTAAATCAAATTTTGATTTGGCAGAAGATGCTAAATTACAGCTTTCAAAAG
ATACTTACGATGATGATTTAGATAATTTATTGGCGCAAATTGGAGATCAATATGCTGATTTGTTTTTGGC
AGCTAAGAATTTATCAGATGCTATTTTACTTTCAGATATCCTAAGAGTAAATACTGAAATAACTAAGGCT
CCCCTATCAGCTTCAATGATTAAACGCTACGATGAACATCATCAAGACTTGACTCTTTTAAAAGCTTTAG
TTCGACAACAACTTCCAGAAAAGTATAAAGAAATCTTTTTTGATCAATCAAAAAACGGATATGCAGGTTA
TATTGATGGGGGAGCTAGCCAAGAAGAATTTTATAAATTTATCAAACCAATTTTAGAAAAAATGGATGGT
ACTGAGGAATTATTGGTGAAACTAAATCGTGAAGATTTGCTGCGCAAGCAACGGACCTTTGACAACGGCT
CTATTCCCCATCAAATTCACTTGGGTGAGCTGCATGCTATTTTGAGAAGACAAGAAGACTTTTATCCATT
TTTAAAAGACAATCGTGAGAAGATTGAAAAAATCTTGACTTTTCGAATTCCTTATTATGTTGGTCCATTG
GCGCGTGGCAATAGTCGTTTTGCATGGATGACTCGGAAGTCTGAAGAAACAATTACCCCATGGAATTTTG
AAGAAGTTGTCGATAAAGGTGCTTCAGCTCAATCATTTATTGAACGCATGACAAACTTTGATAAAAATCT
TCCAAATGAAAAAGTACTACCAAAACATAGTTTGCTTTATGAGTATTTTACGGTTTATAACGAATTGACA
AAGGTCAAATATGTTACTGAAGGAATGCGAAAACCAGCATTTCTTTCAGGTGAACAGAAGAAAGCCATTG
TTGATTTACTCTTCAAAACAAATCGAAAAGTAACCGTTAAGCAATTAAAAGAAGATTATTTCAAAAAAAT
AGAATGTTTTGATAGTGTTGAAATTTCAGGAGTTGAAGATAGATTTAATGCTTCATTAGGTACCTACCAT
GATTTGCTAAAAATTATTAAAGATAAAGATTTTTTGGATAATGAAGAAAATGAAGATATCTTAGAGGATA
TTGTTTTAACATTGACCTTATTTGAAGATAGGGAGATGATTGAGGAAAGACTTAAAACATATGCTCACCT
CTTTGATGATAAGGTGATGAAACAGCTTAAACGTCGCCGTTATACTGGTTGGGGACGTTTGTCTCGAAAA
TTGATTAATGGTATTAGGGATAAGCAATCTGGCAAAACAATATTAGATTTTTTGAAATCAGATGGTTTTG
CCAATCGCAATTTTATGCAGCTGATCCATGATGATAGTTTGACATTTAAAGAAGACATTCAAAAAGCACA
AGTGTCTGGACAAGGCGATAGTTTACATGAACATATTGCAAATTTAGCTGGTAGCCCTGCTATTAAAAAA
GGTATTTTACAGACTGTAAAAGTTGTTGATGAATTGGTCAAAGTAATGGGGCGGCATAAGCCAGAAAATA
TCGTTATTGAAATGGCACGTGAAAATCAGACAACTCAAAAGGGCCAGAAAAATTCGCGAGAGCGTATGAA
ACGAATCGAAGAAGGTATCAAAGAATTAGGAAGTCAGATTCTTAAAGAGCATCCTGTTGAAAATACTCAA
TTGCAAAATGAAAAGCTCTATCTCTATTATCTCCAAAATGGAAGAGACATGTATGTGGACCAAGAATTAG
ATATTAATCGTTTAAGTGATTATGATGTCGATCACATTGTTCCACAAAGTTTCCTTAAAGACGATTCAAT
AGACAATAAGGTCTTAACGCGTTCTGATAAAAATCGTGGTAAATCGGATAACGTTCCAAGTGAAGAAGTA
GTCAAAAAGATGAAAAACTATTGGAGACAACTTCTAAACGCCAAGTTAATCACTCAACGTAAGTTTGATA
ATTTAACGAAAGCTGAACGTGGAGGTTTGAGTGAACTTGATAAAGCTGGTTTTATCAAACGCCAATTGGT
TGAAACTCGCCAAATCACTAAGCATGTGGCACAAATTTTGGATAGTCGCATGAATACTAAATACGATGAA
AATGATAAACTTATTCGAGAGGTTAAAGTGATTACCTTAAAATCTAAATTAGTTTCTGACTTCCGAAAAG
ATTTCCAATTCTATAAAGTACGTGAGATTAACAATTACCATCATGCCCATGATGCGTATCTAAATGCCGT
CGTTGGAACTGCTTTGATTAAGAAATATCCAAAACTTGAATCGGAGTTTGTCTATGGTGATTATAAAGTT
TATGATGTTCGTAAAATGATTGCTAAGTCTGAGCAAGAAATAGGCAAAGCAACCGCAAAATATTTCTTTT
ACTCTAATATCATGAACTTCTTCAAAACAGAAATTACACTTGCAAATGGAGAGATTCGCAAACGCCCTCT
AATCGAAACTAATGGGGAAACTGGAGAAATTGTCTGGGATAAAGGGCGAGATTTTGCCACAGTGCGCAAA
GTATTGTCCATGCCCCAAGTCAATATTGTCAAGAAAACAGAAGTACAGACAGGCGGATTCTCCAAGGAGT
CAATTTTACCAAAAAGAAATTCGGACAAGCTTATTGCTCGTAAAAAAGACTGGGATCCAAAAAAATATGG
TGGTTTTGATAGTCCAACGGTAGCTTATTCAGTCCTAGTGGTTGCTAAGGTGGAAAAAGGGAAATCGAAG
AAGTTAAAATCCGTTAAAGAGTTACTAGGGATCACAATTATGGAAAGAAGTTCCTTTGAAAAAAATCCGA
TTGACTTTTTAGAAGCTAAAGGATATAAGGAAGTTAAAAAAGACTTAATCATTAAACTACCTAAATATAG
TCTTTTTGAGTTAGAAAACGGTCGTAAACGGATGCTGGCTAGTGCCGGAGAATTACAAAAAGGAAATGAG
CTGGCTCTGCCAAGCAAATATGTGAATTTTTTATATTTAGCTAGTCATTATGAAAAGTTGAAGGGTAGTC
CAGAAGATAACGAACAAAAACAATTGTTTGTGGAGCAGCATAAGCATTATTTAGATGAGATTATTGAGCA
AATCAGTGAATTTTCTAAGCGTGTTATTTTAGCAGATGCCAATTTAGATAAAGTTCTTAGTGCATATAAC
AAACATAGAGACAAACCAATACGTGAACAAGCAGAAAATATTATTCATTTATTTACGTTGACGAATCTTG
GAGCTCCCGCTGCTTTTAAATATTTTGATACAACAATTGATCGTAAACGATATACGTCTACAAAAGAAGT
TTTAGATGCCACTCTTATCCATCAATCCATCACTGGTCTTTATGAAACACGCATTGATTTGAGTCAGCTA
GGAGGTGACGGTGGAGGGCCAAAAAAGAAAAGAAAAGTTGAAGATGCTTCTGCTCATCATCACCATCACC
ATCACCATTAAATCCGCTCTAACCGAAAAGGAAGGAGTTAGACAACCTGAAGTCTAGGTCCCTATTTATT
TTTTTATAGTTATGTTAGTATTAAGAACGTTATTTATATTTCAAATTTTTCTTTTTTTTCTGTACAGACG
CGTGTACGCATGTAACATTATACTGAAAACCTTGCTTGAGAAGGTTTTGGGACGCTCGAAGTGAGCAAAA
GGCCAGCAAAAGGCCAGGAACCGTAAAAAGGCCGCGTTGCTGGCGTTTTTCCATAGGCTCCGCCCCCCTG
ACGAGCATCACAAAAATCGACGCTCAAGTCAGAGGTGGCGAAACCCGACAGGACTATAAAGATACCAGGC
GTTTCCCCCTGGAAGCTCCCTCGTGCGCTCTCCTGTTCCGACCCTGCCGCTTACCGGATACCTGTCCGCC
TTTCTCCCTTCGGGAAGCGTGGCGCTTTCTCATAGCTCACGCTGTAGGTATCTCAGTTCGGTGTAGGTCG
TTCGCTCCAAGCTGGGCTGTGTGCACGAACCCCCCGTTCAGCCCGACCGCTGCGCCTTATCCGGTAACTA
TCGTCTTGAGTCCAACCCGGTAAGACACGACTTATCGCCACTGGCAGCAGCCACTGGTAACAGGATTAGC
AGAGCGAGGTATGTAGGCGGTGCTACAGAGTTCTTGAAGTGGTGGCCTAACTACGGCTACACTAGAAGAA
CAGTATTTGGTATCTGCGCTCTGCTGAAGCCAGTTACCTTCGGAAAAAGAGTTGGTAGCTCTTGATCCGG
CAAACAAACCACCGCTGGTAGCGGTGGTTTTTTTGTTTGCAAGCAGCAGATTACGCGCAGAAAAAAAGGA
TCTCAAGAAGATCCTTTGATCTTTTCTAC
Features (pLannotate 1.2.2; 16 found; start..end, strand, type, name):
      1..1159    -  rep_origin     2μ ori: yeast 2μ plasmid origin of replication
   1200..1288    +  ncRNA          tRNA: Accession: RF00005 - tRNA
   1533..2246    +  CDS            superfolder GFP: GFP variant that folds robustly even when fused to poorly folded proteins (Pédelacq et al., 2006)
   2258..2329    +  terminator     rrnB T1 terminator: transcription terminator T1 from the E. coli rrnB gene
   2345..2372    +  terminator     T7Te terminator: phage T7 early transcription terminator
   2386..2461    +  misc_RNA       gRNA scaffold: guide RNA scaffold for the Streptococcus pyogenes CRISPR/Cas9 system
   2595..2937    +  promoter       TEF promoter: Ashbya gossypii TEF promoter
   2947..3745    +  CDS            URA3 (fragment): orotidine-5'-phosphate decarboxylase, required for uracil biosynthesis; S. cerevisiae URA3; yeast auxotrophic marker, counterselectable with 5-fluoroorotic acid (5-FOA)
   3760..3957    +  terminator     TEF terminator: Ashbya gossypii TEF terminator
   4108..4968    -  CDS            AmpR: β-lactamase; bla; confers resistance to ampicillin, carbenicillin, and related antibiotics
   4969..5060    -  promoter       AmpR promoter: bla
   5208..5621    -  CDS            YJC7_YEAST: Protein predicted: Swiss-Prot protein existence level 4. From Saccharomyces cerevisiae (strain ATCC 204508 / S288c) (Baker's yeast).
   5776..9879    +  CDS            cas9: CAS9_STRP1 - Also known as csn1 From Streptococcus pyogenes serotype M1.
   9928..9948    +  CDS            7xHis: 6xHis affinity tag
   9952..10141   +  terminator     CYC1 terminator: S. cerevisiae CYC1; transcription terminator for CYC1
  10198..10786   -  rep_origin     ori: high-copy-number ColE1/pMB1/pBR322/pUC origin of replication
