[The description below was written by a language model from this plasmid's Addgene catalogue record and pLannotate feature annotations shown in this document.]
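Description:
pBBK09 pCAS-Tyr-[gRNA: BsaI GFP dropout] is a 10.8 kb yeast–E. coli shuttle vector from the Markerless Yeast Localization and Overexpression (MyLO) CRISPR-Cas9 toolkit that expresses both Streptococcus pyogenes Cas9 and a guide RNA in yeast. It is built on a 2-micron/pUC backbone. The 2μ origin supports episomal maintenance in Saccharomyces cerevisiae, while the high-copy ColE1/pUC origin and the β-lactamase gene (AmpR) allow propagation under ampicillin selection in bacteria. Yeast selection uses URA3, annotated between the Ashbya gossypii TEF promoter and terminator. This marker can be counterselected with 5-FOA, which is a convenient way to cure the plasmid after editing. According to the name, the URA3 cassette is flanked by BsmBI sites, presumably so that the marker can be excised or exchanged.

The Cas9 coding sequence is followed by a short polyhistidine tag and the CYC1 terminator. No promoter for Cas9 is annotated; the region upstream matches only a predicted yeast ORF on the opposite strand, so the record does not state what drives Cas9. The guide cassette begins with a tRNA element (tyrosine, judging by "Tyr" in the name), which probably serves as the guide's promoter and processing element. It is followed by a superfolder GFP placeholder with the bacterial rrnB T1 and T7Te terminators, and then by the S. pyogenes gRNA scaffold. The GFP dropout is bounded by BsaI sites, so Golden Gate insertion of a spacer would replace it and allow visual screening of colonies that have lost fluorescence. The stated purpose is also HDR-based guide introduction, in which the guide sequence is assembled into the vector by homologous recombination in yeast. The depositor notes that the vector itself was made by yeast homologous recombination followed by BsaI Golden Gate cloning.
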