Addgene plasmid #178993: pBBK09 pCAS-Tyr-[gRNA: BsaI GFP dropout] (BsmBI-flanked URA3, AmpR)
Purpose: Sp.Cas9 and gRNA yeast expression vector for HDR-based gRNA introduction. Selection = URA3
Depositing lab: Vincent Martin. Depositing organization: Concordia University. Publication: The MyLo CRISPR-Cas9 Toolkit: A Markerless Yeast Localization and Overexpression CRISPR-Cas9 Toolkit. Bean BDM, Whiteway M, Martin VJJ. G3 (Bethesda). 2022 Jun 16. pii: 6609175. doi: 10.1093/g3journal/jkac154. PubMed 35708612.
Backbone
  Vector backbone: 2-micron/pUC
  Vector type: Yeast Expression, CRISPR, Synthetic Biology
  Selectable markers: URA3
Growth in bacteria
  Bacterial resistance: Ampicillin, 100 μg/mL
  Growth temperature: 37°C
  Growth strain: DH5alpha
  Copy number: High Copy
Gene/Insert
  Gene/Insert name: S. pyogenes Cas9
  Species: Streptococcus pyogenes
  Cloning method: Restriction Enzyme; 5′ cloning site Unknown (unknown if destroyed); 3′ cloning site Unknown (unknown if destroyed)
Terms and licenses: Academic/Nonprofit Terms; Industry Terms: Not Available to Industry
Depositor comments: Part of the Markerless Yeast Localization and Overexpression (MyLO) CRISPR-Cas9 Toolkit. Vector cloned by homologous recombination in yeast followed by BsaI Golden Gate cloning
How to cite: pBBK09 pCAS-Tyr-[gRNA: BsaI GFP dropout] (BsmBI-flanked URA3, AmpR) was a gift from Vincent Martin (Addgene plasmid # 178993 ; http://n2t.net/addgene:178993 ; RRID:Addgene_178993)
